Addgene plasmid #191058: pEY61
Purpose: acr-2(3.7k) fluorescent neural reporter driving nuclear mNeptune2.5 expression (refer to NeuroPAL paper for expression)
Depositing lab: Oliver Hobert & Eviatar Yemini. Depositing organization: Columbia University. Publication: NeuroPAL: A Multicolor Atlas for Whole-Brain Neuronal Identification in C. elegans. Yemini E, Lin A, Nejatbakhsh A, Varol E, Sun R, Mena GE, Samuel ADT, Paninski L, Venkatachalam V, Hobert O. Cell. 2021 Jan 7;184(1):272-288.e11. doi: 10.1016/j.cell.2020.12.012. Epub 2020 Dec 29. PubMed 33378642.
Backbone
  Vector backbone: pPD95.62
  Vector type: Worm Expression
Growth in bacteria
  Bacterial resistance: Ampicillin, 100 μg/mL
  Growth temperature: 37°C
  Growth strain: DH5alpha
  Copy number: Unknown
Gene/Insert
  Gene/Insert name: acr-2(3.7k)
  Species: C. elegans (nematode)
  Mutation: None
  Entrez Gene: acr-2 (a.k.a. CELE_K11G12.2)
  Cloning method: Gibson Cloning
Terms and licenses: Academic/Nonprofit Terms; Industry Terms: Not Available to Industry
How to cite: pEY61 was a gift from Oliver Hobert & Eviatar Yemini (Addgene plasmid # 191058 ; http://n2t.net/addgene:191058 ; RRID:Addgene_191058)
