[The description below was written by a language model from this plasmid's Addgene catalogue record and pLannotate feature annotations shown in this document.]
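Description:
pEY61 is a C. elegans expression plasmid built on the pPD95.62 backbone, a worm reporter vector, and is one of the reporter constructs associated with the NeuroPAL multicolor atlas for whole-brain neuronal identification. It is maintained in E. coli through a high-copy ColE1/pUC-type origin and selected with ampicillin via a β-lactamase cassette driven by its own promoter. Remnants of the pUC lineage are also detected, including a lac promoter/operator with CAP binding site, small lacZα, lacI, rop and bom fragments, and part of the pUC multiple cloning site. These are backbone leftovers rather than functional parts of the payload.

The insert, assembled by Gibson cloning, is listed as acr-2(3.7k), which, given the reporter purpose, indicates a roughly 3.7 kb regulatory fragment of the C. elegans acr-2 gene. It is not annotated in the feature table, but the large unannotated stretch between the MCS fragment and the reporter is consistent with its position. Downstream lies the complete coding sequence of mNeptune2.5, a monomeric, rapidly maturing far-red fluorescent protein derived from Entacmaea quadricolor. The short match to worm-optimised GFP immediately upstream of it is probably a leader retained from the parental vector. The catalogue entry states that the reporter is nuclear, although no nuclear localisation signal is annotated. The aex-5 fragment match after the reporter likely falls in the vector's 3′ region, whose identity the record does not state.

The plasmid is used to label acr-2-expressing neurons with nuclear far-red fluorescence in transgenic worms. This signal serves as one colour channel in combinatorial landmark schemes for identifying neurons. The record defers to the NeuroPAL publication for the precise expression pattern.
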