Features (pLannotate 1.2.2; 14 found; start..end, strand, type, name):
    152..169     -  misc_feature   MCS (fragment): pUC18/19 multiple cloning site
   3940..3958    -  CDS            lacZα (fragment): LacZα fragment of β-galactosidase; lacZ fragment
   4113..4163    +  CDS            mEGFP (fragment): monomeric enhanced GFP, optimized with synthetic introns for expression in C. elegans
   4170..5000    +  CDS            mNeptune2.5: mNeptune2.5 is a basic (constitutively fluorescent) red fluorescent protein published in 2014, derived from Entacmaea quadricolor. It is reported to be a rapidly-maturing monomer with moderate acid sensitivity.
   5597..5749    +  CDS            aex-5 (fragment): AEX5_CAEEL - Also known as kpc-3 From Caenorhabditis elegans.
   5877..5912    +  CDS            rop (fragment): Rop protein, which maintains plasmids at low copy number; rop
   6014..6113    +  misc_feature   bom (fragment): basis of mobility region from pBR322
   6211..6315    +  promoter       AmpR promoter: bla
   6316..7176    +  CDS            AmpR: β-lactamase; bla; confers resistance to ampicillin, carbenicillin, and related antibiotics
   7347..7935    +  rep_origin     ori: high-copy-number ColE1/pMB1/pBR322/pUC origin of replication
   8118..8210    +  CDS            lacI (fragment): lac repressor; lacI; The lac repressor binds to the lac operator to inhibit transcription in E. coli. This inhibition can be relieved by adding lactose or isopropyl-β-D-thiogalactopyranoside (IPTG).
   8223..8244    +  protein_bind   CAP binding site: CAP binding activates transcription in the presence of cAMP. E. coli catabolite activator protein
   8259..8289    +  promoter       lac promoter: promoter for the E. coli lac operon
   8297..8313    +  protein_bind   lac operator: The lac repressor binds to the lac operator to inhibit transcription in E. coli. This inhibition can be relieved by adding lactose or isopropyl-β-D-thiogalactopyranoside (IPTG). lac repressor encoded by lacI
>Addgene plasmid #191058 | pEY61 | addgene full sequence | sequence record 375959 | Addgene NGS Result
TCACACAGGAAACAGCTATGACCATGATTACGCCAAGCTGTAAGTTTAAACATGATCTTACTAACTAACT
ATTCTCATTTAAATTTTCAGAGCTTAAAAATGGCTGAAATCACTCACAACGATGGATACGCTAACAACTT
GGAAATGAAATAAGCTTGCATGCCTGCAGTCCCAAATCAAGCCAAGTAAGTGGTTTCTAAAGCCAATTAT
TATTTTTTTTGAAGAATAAAATTTGAAAGAAAAACTATCGTCCCCCCATTTCTATACTTACCAACACATA
TAATACTGTAAAATTCCGTTAACAAACTGTATTTTTATTGTACTTGGAGTGACATTTTTTAAAACTTTAT
TATATTTTCCGTTTGATTATAAACGTGAAAATAAATAGAGGTTATCAACAAATTATGAAATCAAGCAAAT
AAAGTTAAATTCTCACAATTTCAACCACTTTTGTCGATTTTGGTGTCGACATTCTTGGAATTTCGCGTTT
TCCATTTTCCGTTGTTTTTTCATTTTATAAAAGTTTCAGCACCTACATTTTTCAATATTTCTTCAATGGA
GAATAAATCAGTTGAATCAGTTGAAAAACAAAGTCAGAGCTGTGGAAGTCGAAATTTAAGAGCTTTTTTT
TTAATTTTTTATAGTTGTTGTAAAGCTTATTAGTATACCGCACCTACTGTTAATATGAACGATCAAATGT
TACTCTTCCTTTTTCATTAAAAAAAACTTTCAGTTTGCCCCGCCGGTGCGATTCCTTATAAGATGCCACA
AGTTTTGTTATGCGACCCGACAATTGTTAATATCTGTCCATACGACTATAAGGTTTGGTTTTATTCGCAT
TTTATTGTTTTGTTTTTGGATCAACTCTATCAAAAAAACAATATTCGTTCATGATACTAATGACTAATGA
GTTTTCAGTGCGTTGAAGCAGCAAACGGACAATATCTTCCTGCCGATGGCCGATCTCTTTGCTGCAAGAC
CACCACTCTGTACTCGTTTGCCTCGGTTTTTGGAGAGGCTAAAATAAGCCCTCGGCTAGTGCCAAATCCC
CCTCTTTCAGCGATCGAATATGTGCGTCGGTATTTTTTGTTCCTCTTATTTTTTGTCTTAGACATCAACG
CCGCCGCCGTAAAACAGAAGACATGTTTCCGTACTTCCAGGTCACTTTGAACGTTCACACATCCGCCAAA
GAGCACTCACCGGAAATTAGAACTGGAGATCATTTTGTGCTGACACCATACAAACTCTACGAGCCGGCAT
ATTTGAAAAAAATCAAACTGTTCACAGACTTTGGTCATGGCTCATTTGTGCATGTTATACTTTTTGGTAA
ATCTATTGAACATGTTCGGAGTGTTCATGCGAGCGTAACTAAGTTTTGAGAAAAAAAGAATGAGAGAATA
ACTAGGGCTTTTGTCTTTTTTTGTGAATATCTGGTTATGTTTGAAGATCCAATGTCAACAACTGAAACAA
TGCAACTTTATTATGACCGACCAACATCCAATGGGAAAACTATCAATTTAGATGAGCCAATTCCAGACGG
AGGTTTCAATAATTAAAAAAAAATTAAGAATAATCAAATAACATGCGCTTTTCAGGATTCATTTCTAAGA
AAATATTCAATGCGGCTCCAATTACACAAATAGAAAACCCATCACGTCCGGGTCCAATAAAAGAATGTGA
GAACTTTCTTCTTGAAAAATGAACATATTGAATTGCACCAAACGCAAACAAGAAACTCTAAATTTCAGAT
CGAAAATTGTGGATTGTGCTCATTTTCAAGACCACAAGCCCGTTTGGTCGAGTTTATATTCTTTCCACCA
AGGATTTGCACAGCAAGTATAGATCAGTCACCGATTTTTTGAAATCCGACACAGGAAACATGCTAGGAAC
TCCTGTGGCTGGAACTTATTTTTATGTGAGTTTTGTTTTGAACCCTCAACTATAAAATTGTCGGCCCGTT
TTGTTTTCAGCTCACCACCGACTGATTTTCATTTCAAAATTAATGCAGATTTCTACGTGTTCTTTTTCAA
ATAAATTTATATATTTTTTGTTCTCTCACAAAATAAATAATTTCGAGAGTTAAGTGATCATTCTCAGACA
TATTCTATAATTGTCCGTCAGGAAACAGATAGAGGAACCTTTGATAAATAAATTATAAAAGGCCGACAGG
GAAATGCTTCTCCCTCGACTCTGTTAGAAGCGAAGAGGCAATTTTTAAAAATTTCCCATTTTTATGCGTT
TTTCTGATTTCCAAAGTCACGCATCATTTACCAACCGCAACGATTCATAAGGACGTAATTTTGATTTTCT
GGACGATTTTTATATAGTTTTGATGTGAAATTCGCTTTATTTGTCTGAAAGTGGAATAGATTTAGTGTGG
ATTTAACCGAAAAATGCAGATCTTTTAAAAATTTAAACCAGTGTTTTGTTGCCTTATTTGCGAAAAAAAA
TTGTGATATTTCGAGTATTGCTGCAATTTGATTAGTAAAATGTTAGGATATAAGTATTTAAAAAGTATAA
TTGGTTGAATTTTCTTTTTCATCACCGACTTCCAAAAATATAGAGATACTGAGTTTTCACCATTTTTTGA
ATGTAAATAAAAACATTTTGAACACTTGTGCTGGGATTCAATCCAAATACATTCACTGTCATTTAATATT
ATTATATATCAAAATAAAACGCATAACTTTTTCTGTTTTTTTTTAAATTTTTTCAAAATGTAGGTTTGGT
AAGTTAAGGTAAGGTTAGGCAATGTAGGTAAACACGAGATGATACTCCACGTTGAAAATTGTTTTCATAA
ATACAGTTTAGATTGAACTGAAGGATTTTATCGTCTAATAGAATATAATTTTTTAGTTCAAGATTTAGGA
TTTGTTTTCACTTTTTTTTAGATTCAAGACATATATCTCGCAAAATGAGTTTTGTCTTTGAGCCATCTTG
TCATCATAGCACATTGAATTTTGTTGTTCGCAAGACGGAATATATGTTCCCAGCTGCAAATTTTGTGTCG
GATATTTCTTCTTTAGCGAAAGGCGTTAAAAACCAAAAATAGTCGAAGCGTTTGATATGTGTCCCGTTGG
TTTTTCGTGTCCATCTATTCTGTTTCGAGTACACATGTTGCGACGCGGCACTGATGAAAAAGTGAAAGAG
CTAGTGTCACACACAAACACAAAGTATGCTCATGTGAGTGTGTAGATATGTGTAGATGTATGTCCTGAAG
GAATAAAAAGACTTTTTGAAGCTACATTTTTAAACAAAAAAAGACAGAAACATGAAGCACAACTCTCTAT
TCTGTCGAACGGCGTGTGCAACTCACGCACACCCAAAAATATGAAATATAACATTCGCACCAACAAAGCG
CGAATATCAATGAATCTCGAGGGAACGATGGCTGCCTGCCGGCGCGTGTTGCTCTTCTGTCATTGGGATA
ACTGGCGGGTCTGTTGGGTCCGTCCTTTAGACCATTTGACTACACTGCCCTGCATATGTGTGAAACGTCG
TCGTTGCTGTTGGGAGCTGTCTGTGTGTATGTGTGTGTGTGTGAGTATGGAGCAGTAAAAAGCTGCCGAT
ACGAGAAGCGCCGCCCCGGACGGACGGCGATGGCGCATCGCCAAATGTGTCATTTTAGTTGTCTTCACGA
ACCAGAGGGCCCACGACGGACGGGCGGCCACGCCCACCTCAACCAGAATATCCTTCCTTCTCCCACCCAC
CCTTGCGGACGCGCGGATGCGCTGAACAAAAAGACGACGAAGAAGAAGAAGAAGAAGCTGAACGAAGAAA
AAAGCATCAAAAGAAGTGAAGCGGCTCTACCACCCCGACCACCTTCCTTCACAGGAAGGACGCCGTTTTC
ACCCGGGATTGGCCAAAGGACCCAAAGGTATGTTTCGAATGATACTAACATAACATAGAACATTTTCAGG
AGGACCCTTGGAGGGTACCGGTTTTCCCAGTCACGACGCGTGGTACCGAGCTCAGAAAAAATGACCGCTC
CAAAGAAGAAACGCAAAGTACCGAGCTCAGAAAAAATGACGGCACCTAAAAAGAAACGCAAAGTACCGGT
CGCCGAGAAGACAGCCCCAAAAAAGAAGCGTAAAGTTCCACGCGTCATGGGAGTAAGTTTAAACAGTTCG
GTACTAACTAACCATACATATTTAAATTTTCAGCGCGCTGTCTCCAAGGGAGAGGAGCTCATCAAGGAGA
ACATGCACACCAAGCTCTACATGGAGGGAACCGTCAACAACCACCACTTCAAGTGCACCCACGAAGGGGA
GGGCAAGCCCTACGAGGGCACCCAGACCAACAGGATTAAGGTGGTGGAGGGAGGCCCCCTGCCGTTCGCA
TTCGACATCCTGGCCACCTGCTTTATGTACGGGAGCAAGACCTTCATCAACCACACCCAAGGAATCCCAG
ACTTCTTCAAGCAATCCTTCGTAAGTTTAAACATGATTTTACTAACTAACTAATCTGATTTAAATTTTCA
GCCTGAGGGCTTCACATGGGAGAGAGTCACCACATACGAAGACGGGGGCGTGCTTACCGTTACCCAGGAC
ACCAGCCTCCAGGACGGCTGCTTGATCTACAACGTCAAGCTCAGAGGGGTGAACTTCCCATCCAACGGCC
CTGTGATGCAGAAGAAAACACTCGGCTGGGAGGCCAGTACCGAGACCCTGTACCCCGCTGACGGCGGCCT
GGAAGGCAGATGCGACATGGCCCTGAAGCTCGTGGGCGGGGGCCACCTGCACTGCAACCTGAAGACCACA
TACAGATCCAAGAAACCCGCTAAGAACCTCAAGATGCCAGGAGTAAGTTTAAACATATATATACTAACTA
ACCCTGATTATTTAAATTTTCAGGTCTACTTTGTGGACCGCAGACTGGAAAGAATCAAGGAGGCCGACAA
TGAGACCTACGTCGAGCAGCACGAGGTGGCTGTGGCCAGATACTGCGACCTCCCTAGCAAACTGGGGCAC
AAACTTAATGGCATGGACGAGCTGTACAAGTAAGCGCCGGTCGCTACCATTACCAACTTGTCTGGTGTCA
AAAATAATAGGGGCCGCTGTCATCAGAGTAAGTTTAAACTGAGTTCTACTAACTAACGAGTAATATTTAA
ATTTTCAGCATCTCGCGCCCGTGCCTCTGACTTCTAAGTCCAATTACTCTTCAACATCCCTACATGCTCT
TTCTCCCTGTGCTCCCACCCCCTATTTTTGTTATTATCAAAAAACTTCTCTTAATTTCTTTGTTTTTTAG
CTTCTTTTAAGTCACCTCTAACAATGAAATTGTGTAGATTCAAAAATAGAATTAATTCGTAATAAAAAGT
CGAAAAAAATTGTGCTCCCTCCCCCCATTAATAATAATTCTATCCCAAAATCTACACAATGTTCTGTGTA
CACTTCTTATGTTTTTTACTTCTGATAAATTTTTTTGAAACATCATAGAAAAAACCGCACACAAAATACC
TTATCATATGTTACGTTTCAGTTTATGACCGCAATTTTTATTTCTTCGCACGTCTGGGCCTCTCATGACG
TCAAATCATGCTCATCGTGAAAAAGTTTTGGAGTATTTTTGGAATTTTTCAATCAAGTGAAAGTTTATGA
AATTAATTTTCCTGCTTTTGCTTTTTGGGGTTTCCCCTATTGTTTGTCAAGATTTCGAGGACGGCGTTTT
TCTTGCTAAAATCACAAGTATTGATGAGCACGATGCAAGAAAGATCGGAAGAAGGTTTGGGTTTGAGGCT
CAGTGGAAGGTGAGTAGAAGTTGATAATTTGAAAGTGGAGTAGTGTCTATGGGGTTTTTGCCTTAAATGA
CAGAATACATTCCCAATATACCAAACATAACTGTTTCCTACTAGTCGGCCGTACGGGCCCTTTCGTCTCG
CGCGTTTCGGTGATGACGGTGAAAACCTCTGACACATGCAGCTCCCGGAGACGGTCACAGCTTGTCTGTA
AGCGGATGCCGGGAGCAGACAAGCCCGTCAGGGCGCGTCAGCGGGTGTTGGCGGGTGTCGGGGCTGGCTT
AACTATGCGGCATCAGAGCAGATTGTACTGAGAGTGCACCATATGCGGTGTGAAATACCGCACAGATGCG
TAAGGAGAAAATACCGCATCAGGCGGCCTTAAGGGCCTCGTGATACGCCTATTTTTATAGGTTAATGTCA
TGATAATAATGGTTTCTTAGACGTCAGGTGGCACTTTTCGGGGAAATGTGCGCGGAACCCCTATTTGTTT
ATTTTTCTAAATACATTCAAATATGTATCCGCTCATGAGACAATAACCCTGATAAATGCTTCAATAATAT
TGAAAAAGGAAGAGTATGAGTATTCAACATTTCCGTGTCGCCCTTATTCCCTTTTTTGCGGCATTTTGCC
TTCCTGTTTTTGCTCACCCAGAAACGCTGGTGAAAGTAAAAGATGCTGAAGATCAGTTGGGTGCACGAGT
GGGTTACATCGAACTGGATCTCAACAGCGGTAAGATCCTTGAGAGTTTTCGCCCCGAAGAACGTTTTCCA
ATGATGAGCACTTTTAAAGTTCTGCTATGTGGCGCGGTATTATCCCGTATTGACGCCGGGCAAGAGCAAC
TCGGTCGCCGCATACACTATTCTCAGAATGACTTGGTTGAGTACTCACCAGTCACAGAAAAGCATCTTAC
GGATGGCATGACAGTAAGAGAATTATGCAGTGCTGCCATAACCATGAGTGATAACACTGCGGCCAACTTA
CTTCTGACAACGATCGGAGGACCGAAGGAGCTAACCGCTTTTTTGCACAACATGGGGGATCATGTAACTC
GCCTTGATCGTTGGGAACCGGAGCTGAATGAAGCCATACCAAACGACGAGCGTGACACCACGATGCCTGT
AGCAATGGCAACAACGTTGCGCAAACTATTAACTGGCGAACTACTTACTCTAGCTTCCCGGCAACAATTA
ATAGACTGGATGGAGGCGGATAAAGTTGCAGGACCACTTCTGCGCTCGGCCCTTCCGGCTGGCTGGTTTA
TTGCTGATAAATCTGGAGCCGGTGAGCGTGGGTCTCGCGGTATCATTGCAGCACTGGGGCCAGATGGTAA
GCCCTCCCGTATCGTAGTTATCTACACGACGGGGAGTCAGGCAACTATGGATGAACGAAATAGACAGATC
GCTGAGATAGGTGCCTCACTGATTAAGCATTGGTAACTGTCAGACCAAGTTTACTCATATATACTTTAGA
TTGATTTAAAACTTCATTTTTAATTTAAAAGGATCTAGGTGAAGATCCTTTTTGATAATCTCATGACCAA
AATCCCTTAACGTGAGTTTTCGTTCCACTGAGCGTCAGACCCCGTAGAAAAGATCAAAGGATCTTCTTGA
GATCCTTTTTTTCTGCGCGTAATCTGCTGCTTGCAAACAAAAAAACCACCGCTACCAGCGGTGGTTTGTT
TGCCGGATCAAGAGCTACCAACTCTTTTTCCGAAGGTAACTGGCTTCAGCAGAGCGCAGATACCAAATAC
TGTTCTTCTAGTGTAGCCGTAGTTAGGCCACCACTTCAAGAACTCTGTAGCACCGCCTACATACCTCGCT
CTGCTAATCCTGTTACCAGTGGCTGCTGCCAGTGGCGATAAGTCGTGTCTTACCGGGTTGGACTCAAGAC
GATAGTTACCGGATAAGGCGCAGCGGTCGGGCTGAACGGGGGGTTCGTGCACACAGCCCAGCTTGGAGCG
AACGACCTACACCGAACTGAGATACCTACAGCGTGAGCTATGAGAAAGCGCCACGCTTCCCGAAGGGAGA
AAGGCGGACAGGTATCCGGTAAGCGGCAGGGTCGGAACAGGAGAGCGCACGAGGGAGCTTCCAGGGGGAA
ACGCCTGGTATCTTTATAGTCCTGTCGGGTTTCGCCACCTCTGACTTGAGCGTCGATTTTTGTGATGCTC
GTCAGGGGGGCGGAGCCTATGGAAAAACGCCAGCAACGCGGCCTTTTTACGGTTCCTGGCCTTTTGCTGG
CCTTTTGCTCACATGTTCTTTCCTGCGTTATCCCCTGATTCTGTGGATAACCGTATTACCGCCTTTGAGT
GAGCTGATACCGCTCGCCGCAGCCGAACGACCGAGCGCAGCGAGTCAGTGAGCGATGAAGCGGAAGAGCG
CCCAATACGCAAACCGCCTCTCCCCGCGCGTTGGCCGATTCATTAATGCAGCTGGCACGACAGGTTTCCC
GACTGGAAAGCGGGCAGTGAGCGCAACGCAATTAATGTGAGTTAGCTCACTCATTAGGCACCCCAGGCTT
TACACTTTATGCTTCCGGCTCGTATGTTGTGTGGAATTGTGAGCGGATAACAATT
